Addgene plasmid #198526: pGBT9-FTS
Purpose: Expression of GAL4 DNA-binding domain (BD)-FTS fusion protein in yeast (yeast two-hybrid assays)
Depositing lab: Juan Bonifacino. Depositing organization: National Institute of Child Health and Human Development (NICHD). Publication: The FTS-Hook-FHIP (FHF) complex interacts with AP-4 to mediate perinuclear distribution of AP-4 and its cargo ATG9A. Mattera R, Williamson CD, Ren X, Bonifacino JS. Mol Biol Cell. 2020 Apr 15;31(9):963-979. doi: 10.1091/mbc.E19-11-0658. Epub 2020 Feb 19. PubMed 32073997.
Backbone
  Vector backbone: pGBT9
  Backbone size w/o insert (bp): 5524
  Total vector size (bp): 6393
  Vector type: Yeast Expression
  Selectable markers: TRP1
Growth in bacteria
  Bacterial resistance: Ampicillin, 100 μg/mL
  Growth temperature: 37°C
  Growth strain: DH5alpha
  Copy number: Unknown
Gene/Insert
  Gene/Insert name: FTS
  Species: H. sapiens (human)
  Insert size (bp): 879
  Entrez Gene: AKTIP (a.k.a. FT1, FTS)
  Promoter: ADH1
  Tag / fusion protein: GAL4-DNA binding domain fragment (N terminal on backbone)
  Cloning method: Restriction Enzyme; 5′ cloning site EcoRI (not destroyed); 3′ cloning site SalI (destroyed during cloning)
  Sequencing primers: 5′ GAL4 DNA binding domain forward; 3′ GAL4 DNA binding domain reverse
Terms and licenses: Academic/Nonprofit Terms; Industry Terms: Not Available to Industry
How to cite: pGBT9-FTS was a gift from Juan Bonifacino (Addgene plasmid # 198526 ; http://n2t.net/addgene:198526 ; RRID:Addgene_198526)
