[The description below was written by a language model from this plasmid's Addgene catalogue record and pLannotate feature annotations shown in this document.]
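Description:
pGBT9-FTS is a yeast two-hybrid "bait" plasmid built on the pGBT9 backbone, a yeast–E. coli shuttle vector of about 6.4 kb. In bacteria it is maintained through a high-copy ColE1/pUC-type origin and selected with ampicillin via the β-lactamase gene. In Saccharomyces cerevisiae it replicates episomally from the 2μ origin and is selected by tryptophan prototrophy through the TRP1 marker, which is driven by its own promoter. The feature table also picks up backbone remnants that play no role in the yeast assay: a lac promoter/operator region with a CAP binding site, and fragments of lacI, rop and the pBR322 bom region.

The payload is a single expression cassette in which the S. cerevisiae ADH1 promoter drives the GAL4 DNA-binding domain fused in frame at its C-terminus to human FTS (gene symbol AKTIP, also called FT1), followed by the ADH1 terminator. The insert of roughly 0.88 kb was placed by restriction cloning between EcoRI, which is retained, and SalI, which was destroyed. When expressed in a suitable reporter strain, the GAL4 BD tethers FTS to GAL4-responsive upstream sequences. Reporter genes are activated only if a co-expressed partner fused to a transcriptional activation domain binds FTS and reconstitutes a functional activator.

The plasmid is intended for testing or mapping binary protein interactions of FTS in yeast. The associated publication concerns the FTS-Hook-FHIP complex and its interaction with the AP-4 adaptor complex.
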