Features (pLannotate 1.2.2; 16 found; start..end, strand, type, name):
     44..440     +  promoter       ADH1 promoter: S. cerevisiae ADH1; promoter for alcohol dehydrogenase 1
    468..908     +  CDS            GAL4 DNA binding domain: DNA binding domain of the GAL4 transcriptional activator; Saccharomyces cerevisiae GAL4 (truncated)
    918..1793    +  CDS            AKTIP: AKTIP_HUMAN - Also known as FTS From Homo sapiens (Human).
   1824..2011    +  terminator     ADH1 terminator: S. cerevisiae ADH1; transcription terminator for the S. cerevisiae alcohol dehydrogenase 1 (ADH1) gene
   2064..2738    -  CDS            TRP1: phosphoribosylanthranilate isomerase, required for tryptophan biosynthesis; S. cerevisiae TRP1; yeast auxotrophic marker
   2739..2840    -  promoter       TRP1 promoter: S. cerevisiae TRP1
   2878..2894    -  protein_bind   lac operator: The lac repressor binds to the lac operator to inhibit transcription in E. coli. This inhibition can be relieved by adding lactose or isopropyl-β-D-thiogalactopyranoside (IPTG). lac repressor encoded by lacI
   2902..2932    -  promoter       lac promoter: promoter for the E. coli lac operon
   2947..2968    -  protein_bind   CAP binding site: CAP binding activates transcription in the presence of cAMP. E. coli catabolite activator protein
   2981..3073    -  CDS            lacI (fragment): lac repressor; lacI; The lac repressor binds to the lac operator to inhibit transcription in E. coli. This inhibition can be relieved by adding lactose or isopropyl-β-D-thiogalactopyranoside (IPTG).
   3256..3844    -  rep_origin     ori: high-copy-number ColE1/pMB1/pBR322/pUC origin of replication
   4015..4875    -  CDS            AmpR: β-lactamase; bla; confers resistance to ampicillin, carbenicillin, and related antibiotics
   4876..4980    -  promoter       AmpR promoter: bla
   5075..5110    +  CDS            rop (fragment): Rop protein, which maintains plasmids at low copy number; rop
   5212..5261    +  misc_feature   bom (fragment): basis of mobility region from pBR322
   5262..34      +  rep_origin     2μ ori (across the origin): yeast 2μ plasmid origin of replication
>Addgene plasmid #198526 | pGBT9-FTS | addgene full sequence | sequence record 389379 | Addgene NGS Result
TTTGTTCTACAAAATGAAGCACAGATGCTTCGTTGCTTGCATGCAACTTCTTTTCTTTTTTTTTCTTTTC
TCTCTCCCCCGTTGTTGTCTCACCATATCCGCAATGACAAAAAAATGATGGAAGACACTAAAGGAAAAAA
TTAACGACAAAGACAGCACCAACAGATGTCGTTGTTCCAGAGCTGATGAGGGGTATCTCGAAGCACACGA
AACTTTTTCCTTCCTTCATTCACGCACACTACTCTCTAATGAGCAACGGTATACGGCCTTCCTTCCAGTT
ACTTGAATTTGAAATAAAAAAAAGTTTGCTGTCTTGCTATCAAGTATAAATAGACCTGCAATTATTAATC
TTTTGTTTCCTCGTCATTGTTCTCGTTCCCTTTCTTCCTTGTTTCTTTTTCTGCACAATATTTCAAGCTA
TACCAAGCATACAATCAACTCCAAGCTTGAAGCAAGCCTCCTGAAAGATGAAGCTACTGTCTTCTATCGA
ACAAGCATGCGATATTTGCCGACTTAAAAAGCTCAAGTGCTCCAAAGAAAAACCGAAGTGCGCCAAGTGT
CTGAAGAACAACTGGGAGTGTCGCTACTCTCCCAAAACCAAAAGGTCTCCGCTGACTAGGGCACATCTGA
CAGAAGTGGAATCAAGGCTAGAAAGACTGGAACAGCTATTTCTACTGATTTTTCCTCGAGAAGACCTTGA
CATGATTTTGAAAATGGATTCTTTACAGGATATAAAAGCATTGTTAACAGGATTATTTGTACAAGATAAT
GTGAATAAAGATGCCGTCACAGATAGATTGGCTTCAGTGGAGACTGATATGCCTCTAACATTGAGACAGC
ATAGAATAAGTGCGACATCATCATCGGAAGAGAGTAGTAACAAAGGTCAAAGACAGTTGACTGTATCGCC
GGAATTCATGAACCCTTTCTGGAGCATGTCTACAAGCTCTGTACGCAAACGATCTGAAGGTGAAGAGAAG
ACATTAACAGGGGACGTGAAAACCAGTCCTCCACGAACTGCACCAAAGAAACAGCTGCCTTCTATTCCCA
AAAATGCTTTGCCCATAACTAAGCCTACATCTCCTGCCCCAGCAGCACAGTCAACAAATGGCACGCATGC
GTCCTATGGACCCTTCTACCTGGAATACTCTCTTCTTGCAGAATTTACCTTGGTTGTGAAGCAGAAGCTA
CCAGGCGTCTATGTGCAGCCATCTTATCGCTCTGCATTAATGTGGTTTGGAGTAATATTCATACGGCATG
GACTTTACCAAGATGGCGTATTTAAGTTTACAGTTTACATCCCTGATAACTATCCAGATGGTGACTGTCC
ACGCTTGGTGTTCGATATTCCTGTCTTTCACCCGCTAGTTGATCCCACCTCAGGTGAGCTGGATGTGAAG
AGAGCATTTGCAAAATGGAGGCGGAACCATAATCATATTTGGCAGGTATTAATGTATGCAAGGAGAGTTT
TCTACAAGATTGATACAGCAAGCCCCCTGAACCCAGAGGCTGCAGTACTGTATGAAAAAGATATTCAGCT
TTTTAAAAGTAAAGTTGTTGACAGTGTTAAGGTGTGCACTGCTCGTTTGTTTGACCAACCTAAAATAGAA
GACCCCTATGCAATTAGCTTTTCTCCATGGAATCCTTCTGTACATGATGAAGCCAGAGAAAAGATGCTGA
CTCAGAAAAAGCCTGAAGAACAGCACAATAAAAGTGTTCATGTTGCTGGCCTGTCATGGGTAAAGCCTGG
CTCAGTACAGCCTTTCAGTAAAGAAGAGAAAACAGTGGCGACTTAACTCGACCTGCAGCCAAGCTAATTC
CGGGCGAATTTCTTATGATTTATGATTTTTATTATTAAATAAGTTATAAAAAAAATAAGTGTATACAAAT
TTTAAAGTGACTCTTAGGTTTTAAAACGAAAATTCTTATTCTTGAGTAACTCTTTCCTGTAGGTCAGGTT
GCTTTCTCAGGTATAGCATGAGGTCGCTCTTATTGACCACACCTCTACCGGCATGCCGGCAAGTGCACAA
ACAATACTTAAATAAATACTACTCAGTAATAACCTATTTCTTAGCATTTTTGACGAAATTTGCTATTTTG
TTAGAGTCTTTTACACCATTTGTCTCCACACCTCCGCTTACATCAACACCAATAACGCCATTTAATCTAA
GCGCATCACCAACATTTTCTGGCGTCAGTCCACCAGCTAACATAAAATGTAAGCTTTCGGGGCTCTCTTG
CCTTCCAACCCAGTCAGAAATCGAGTTCCAATCCAAAAGTTCACCTGTCCCACCTGCTTCTGAATCAAAC
AAGGGAATAAACGAATGAGGTTTCTGTGAAGCTGCACTGAGTAGTATGTTGCAGTCTTTTGGAAATACGA
GTCTTTTAATAACTGGCAAACCGAGGAACTCTTGGTATTCTTGCCACGACTCATCTCCATGCAGTTGGAC
GATATCAATGCCGTAATCATTGACCAGAGCCAAAACATCCTCCTTAGGTTGATTACGAAACACGCCAACC
AAGTATTTCGGAGTGCCTGAACTATTTTTATATGCTTTTACAAGACTTGAAATTTTCCTTGCAATAACCG
GGTCAATTGTTCTCTTTCTATTGGGCACACATATAATACCCAGCAAGTCAGCATCGGAATCTAGAGCACA
TTCTGCGGCCTCTGTGCTCTGCAAGCCGCAAACTTTCACCAATGGACCAGAACTACCTGTGAAATTAATA
ACAGACATACTCCAAGCTGCCTTTGTGTGCTTAATCACGTATACTCACGTGCTCAATAGTCACCAATGCC
CTCCCTCTTGGCCCTCTCCTTTTCTTTTTTCGACCGAATTAATTCGTAATCATGTCATAGCTGTTTCCTG
TGTGAAATTGTTATCCGCTCACAATTCCACACAACATACGAGCCGGAAGCATAAAGTGTAAAGCCTGGGG
TGCCTAATGAGTGAGCTAACTCACATTAATTGCGTTGCGCTCACTGCCCGCTTTCCAGTCGGGAAACCTG
TCGTGCCAGCTGCATTAATGAATCGGCCAACGCGCGGGGAGAGGCGGTTTGCGTATTGGGCGCTCTTCCG
CTTCCTCGCTCACTGACTCGCTGCGCTCGGTCGTTCGGCTGCGGCGAGCGGTATCAGCTCACTCAAAGGC
GGTAATACGGTTATCCACAGAATCAGGGGATAACGCAGGAAAGAACATGTGAGCAAAAGGCCAGCAAAAG
GCCAGGAACCGTAAAAAGGCCGCGTTGCTGGCGTTTTTCCATAGGCTCCGCCCCCCTGACGAGCATCACA
AAAATCGACGCTCAAGTCAGAGGTGGCGAAACCCGACAGGACTATAAAGATACCAGGCGTTTCCCCCTGG
AAGCTCCCTCGTGCGCTCTCCTGTTCCGACCCTGCCGCTTACCGGATACCTGTCCGCCTTTCTCCCTTCG
GGAAGCGTGGCGCTTTCTCATAGCTCACGCTGTAGGTATCTCAGTTCGGTGTAGGTCGTTCGCTCCAAGC
TGGGCTGTGTGCACGAACCCCCCGTTCAGCCCGACCGCTGCGCCTTATCCGGTAACTATCGTCTTGAGTC
CAACCCGGTAAGACACGACTTATCGCCACTGGCAGCAGCCACTGGTAACAGGATTAGCAGAGCGAGGTAT
GTAGGCGGTGCTACAGAGTTCTTGAAGTGGTGGCCTAACTACGGCTACACTAGAAGAACAGTATTTGGTA
TCTGCGCTCTGCTGAAGCCAGTTACCTTCGGAAAAAGAGTTGGTAGCTCTTGATCCGGCAAACAAACCAC
CGCTGGTAGCGGTGGTTTTTTTGTTTGCAAGCAGCAGATTACGCGCAGAAAAAAAGGATCTCAAGAAGAT
CCTTTGATCTTTTCTACGGGGTCTGACGCTCAGTGGAACGAAAACTCACGTTAAGGGATTTTGGTCATGA
GATTATCAAAAAGGATCTTCACCTAGATCCTTTTAAATTAAAAATGAAGTTTTAAATCAATCTAAAGTAT
ATATGAGTAAACTTGGTCTGACAGTTACCAATGCTTAATCAGTGAGGCACCTATCTCAGCGATCTGTCTA
TTTCGTTCATCCATAGTTGCCTGACTCCCCGTCGTGTAGATAACTACGATACGGGAGGGCTTACCATCTG
GCCCCAGTGCTGCAATGATACCGCGAGACCCACGCTCACCGGCTCCAGATTTATCAGCAATAAACCAGCC
AGCCGGAAGGGCCGAGCGCAGAAGTGGTCCTGCAACTTTATCCGCCTCCATCCAGTCTATTAATTGTTGC
CGGGAAGCTAGAGTAAGTAGTTCGCCAGTTAATAGTTTGCGCAACGTTGTTGCCATTGCTACAGGCATCG
TGGTGTCACGCTCGTCGTTTGGTATGGCTTCATTCAGCTCCGGTTCCCAACGATCAAGGCGAGTTACATG
ATCCCCCATGTTGTGCAAAAAAGCGGTTAGCTCCTTCGGTCCTCCGATCGTTGTCAGAAGTAAGTTGGCC
GCAGTGTTATCACTCATGGTTATGGCAGCACTGCATAATTCTCTTACTGTCATGCCATCCGTAAGATGCT
TTTCTGTGACTGGTGAGTACTCAACCAAGTCATTCTGAGAATAGTGTATGCGGCGACCGAGTTGCTCTTG
CCCGGCGTCAATACGGGATAATACCGCGCCACATAGCAGAACTTTAAAAGTGCTCATCATTGGAAAACGT
TCTTCGGGGCGAAAACTCTCAAGGATCTTACCGCTGTTGAGATCCAGTTCGATGTAACCCACTCGTGCAC
CCAACTGATCTTCAGCATCTTTTACTTTCACCAGCGTTTCTGGGTGAGCAAAAACAGGAAGGCAAAATGC
CGCAAAAAAGGGAATAAGGGCGACACGGAAATGTTGAATACTCATACTCTTCCTTTTTCAATATTATTGA
AGCATTTATCAGGGTTATTGTCTCATGAGCGGATACATATTTGAATGTATTTAGAAAAATAAACAAATAG
GGGTTCCGCGCACATTTCCCCGAAAAGTGCCACCTGACGTCTAAGAAACCATTATTATCATGACATTAAC
CTATAAAAATAGGCGTATCACGAGGCCCTTTCGTCTCGCGCGTTTCGGTGATGACGGTGAAAACCTCTGA
CACATGCAGCTCCCGGAGACGGTCACAGCTTGTCTGTAAGCGGATGCCGGGAGCAGACAAGCCCGTCAGG
GCGCGTCAGCGGGTGTTGGCGGGTGTCGGGGCTGGCTTAACTATGCGGCATCAGAGCAGATTGTACTGAG
AGTGCACCATAACGCATTTAAGCATAAACACGCACTATGCCGTTCTTCTCATGTATATATATATACAGGC
AACACGCAGATATAGGTGCGACGTGAACAGTGAGCTGTATGTGCGCAGCTCGCGTTGCATTTTCGGAAGC
GCTCGTTTTCGGAAACGCTTTGAAGTTCCTATTCCGAAGTTCCTATTCTCTAGCTAGAAAGTATAGGAAC
TTCAGAGCGCTTTTGAAAACCAAAAGCGCTCTGAAGACGCACTTTCAAAAAACCAAAAACGCACCGGACT
GTAACGAGCTACTAAAATATTGCGAATACCGCTTCCACAAACATTGCTCAAAAGTATCTCTTTGCTATAT
ATCTCTGTGCTATATCCCTATATAACCTACCCATCCACCTTTCGCTCCTTGAACTTGCATCTAAACTCGA
CCTCTACATTTTTTATGTTTATCTCTAGTATTACTCTTTAGACAAAAAAATTGTAGTAAGAACTATTCAT
AGAGTGAATCGAAAACAATACGAAAATGTAAACATTTCCTATACGTAGTATATAGAGACAAAATAGAAGA
AACCGTTCATAATTTTCTGACCAATGAAGAATCATCAACGCTATCACTTTCTGTTCACAAAGTATGCGCA
ATCCACATCGGTATAGAATATAATCGGGGATGCCTTTATCTTGAAAAAATGCACCCGCAGCTTCGCTAGT
AATCAGTAAACGCGGGAAGTGGAGTCAGGCTTTTTTTATGGAAGAGAAAATAGACACCAAAGTAGCCTTC
TTCTAACCTTAACGGACCTACAGTGCAAAAAGTTATCAAGAGACTGCATTATAGAGCGCACAAAGGAGAA
AAAAAGTAATCTAAGATGCTTTGTTAGAAAAATAGCGCTCTCGGGATGCATTTTTGTAGAACAAAAAAGA
AGTATAGATTCTTTGTTGGTAAAATAGCGCTCTCGCGTTGCATTTCTGTTCTGTAAAAATGCAGCTCAGA
TTCTTTGTTTGAAAAATTAGCGCTCTCGCGTTGCATTTTTGTTTTACAAAAATGAAGCACAGATTCTTCG
TTGGTAAAATAGCGCTTTCGCGTTGCATTTCTGTTCTGTAAAAATGCAGCTCAGATTCTTTGTTTGAAAA
ATTAGCGCTCTCGCGTTGCATT
